>Addgene plasmid #26273 | PSICORhp-mp53 | addgene partial sequence | sequence record 32377 | 26273 with FUGW-Fwd 5'-ATTACAGGGACAGCAGAGATCC
TCTAGAGATCCGACGCGCCATCTCTAGGCCCGCGCCGGCCCCCTCGCACAGACTTGTGGGAGAAGCTCGG
CTACTCCCCTGCCCCGGTTAATTTGCATATAATATTTCCTAGTAACTATAGAGGCTTAATGTGCGATAAA
AGACAGATAATCTGTTCTTTTTAATACTAGCTACATTTTACATGATAGGCTTGGATTTCTATAACTTCGT
ATAGCATACATTATACGAAGTTATAAACAGCACAAAAGGAAACTCACCCTAACTGTAAAGTAATTGTGTG
TTTTGAGACTATAAATATCCCTTGGAGAAAAGCCTTGTACTCTCCTCCCCTCAATTTCAAGAGAATTGAG
GGGAGGAGAGTACTTTTTTCTCGAGTACTAGGATCCATTAGGCGGCCGAATTCGTCGACCTCGAAATTCT
ACCGGGTAGGGGAGGCGCTTTTCCCAAGGCAGTCTGGAGCATGCGCTTTAGCAGCCCCGCTGGGCACTTG
GCGCTACACAAGTGGCCTCTGGCCTCGCACACATTCCACATCCACCGGTAGGCGCCAACCGGCTCCGTTC
TTTGGTGGCCCCTTCGCGCCACCTTCTACTCCTCCCCTAGTCAGGAAGTTCCCCCCCGCCCCGCAGCTCG
CGTCGTGCAGGACGTGACAAATGGAAGTAGCACGTCTCACTAGTCTCGTGCAGATGGACAGCACCGCTGA
GCAATGGAAGCGGGTAGGCCTTTGGGGCAGCGGCCAATAGCAGCTTTGCTCCTTCGCTTTCTGGGCTCAG
AGGCTGGGAAGGGGTGGGTCCGGGGGCGGGCTCAGGGGCGGGCTCAGGGGCGGGGCGGGCGCCCGAAGGT
CCTCCGGAGGCCCGGCATTCTGCACGCTTCAAAAGCGCACGTCTGCCGCGCTGTTCTCCTCTTCCTCATC
TCCGGGCCTTTCGACCTGCATCCATCTAGATCTCGATCGAGCAGCTGA
