>Addgene plasmid #26273 | PSICORhp-mp53 | addgene partial sequence | sequence record 32378 | 26273 with FUGW-Fwd
CCGACGCGCCATCTCTAGGCCCGCGCCGGNNCCCTCGCACAGACTTGTGGGAGAAGCTCGGCTACTCCCC
TGCCCCGGTTAATTTGCATATAATATTTCCTAGTAACTATAGAGGCTTAATGTGCGATAAAAGACAGATA
ATCTGTTCTTTTTAATACTAGCTACATTTTACATGATAGGCTTGGATTTCTATAACTTCGTATAGCATAC
ATTATACGAAGTTATAAACAGCACAAAAGGAAACTCACCCTAACTGTAAAGTAATTGTGTGTTTTGAGAC
TATAAATATCCCTTGGAGAAAAGCCTTGTACTCTCCTCCCCTCAATTTCAAGAGAATTGAGGGGAGGAGA
GTACTTTTTTCTCGAGTACTAGGATCCATTAGGCGGCCGAATTCGTCGACCTCGAAATTCTACCGGGTAG
GGGAGGCGCTTTTCCCAAGGCAGTCTGGAGCATGCGCTTTAGCAGCCCCGCTGGGCACTTGGCGCTACAC
AAGTGGCCTCTGGCCTCGCACACATTCCACATCCACCGGTAGGCGCCAACCGGCTCCGTTCTTTGGTGGC
CCCTTCGCGCCACCTTCTACTCCTCCCCTAGTCAGGAAGTTCCCCCCCGCCCCGCAGCTCGCGTCGTGCA
GGACGTGACAAATGGAAGTAGCACGTCTCACTAGTCTCGTGCAGATGGACAGCACCGCTGAGCAATGGAA
GCGGGTAGGCCTTTGGGGCAGCGGCCAATAGCAGCTTTGCTCCTTCGCTTTCTGGGCTCAGAGGCTGGGA
AGGGGTGGGTCCGGGGGCGGGCTCAGGGGCGGGCTCAGGGNCGGGGCGGGCGCCCGAAGGTCCTCCGGAG
GCCCGGCATTCTGCACGCTTCAAAGCGCACGTCTG
