[The description below was written by a language model from this plasmid's Addgene catalogue record.]
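Description:
PSICORhp-mp53 is a lentiviral RNAi plasmid built on the pSicoR backbone (about 7.6 kb without insert) and carrying a short hairpin RNA directed against mouse p53. The roughly 55 bp hairpin-encoding insert was cloned between the HpaI and XhoI sites, with the HpaI site destroyed in the process. The plasmid is maintained in bacteria as a high-copy construct under ampicillin selection, in a recombination-deficient strain of the kind commonly used to keep lentiviral repeats stable. Transduced mammalian cells can be selected with puromycin.

The record classifies the vector as mammalian expression, lentiviral, RNAi and Cre/Lox, but includes no feature table, so the promoter driving the hairpin, the promoter for the puromycin marker and the exact placement of the lox sites are not stated. In general, the pSicoR design is a conditional system in which the shRNA is expressed constitutively after integration and loxP sites allow Cre recombinase to excise the knockdown cassette, switching silencing off. This makes knockdown reversible and provides a matched control within the same cell population. As a lentiviral transfer vector, it would be packaged into viral particles using helper plasmids supplied in trans, permitting stable delivery to dividing and non-dividing mouse cells.

The construct is used to deplete p53 in mouse cells. The associated publication concerns the stochastic nature of direct cell reprogramming and ways to accelerate it, which is consistent with using p53 knockdown to test how loss of this pathway affects reprogramming kinetics.
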