Addgene plasmid #26273: PSICORhp-mp53
Depositing lab: Rudolf Jaenisch. Depositing organization: Whitehead Institute for Biomedical Research. Publication: Direct cell reprogramming is a stochastic process amenable to acceleration. Hanna J, Saha K, Pando B, van Zon J, Lengner CJ, Creyghton MP, van Oudenaarden A, Jaenisch R. Nature. 2009 Dec 3. 462(7273):595-601. 10.1038/nature08592 PubMed 19898493.
Backbone
  Vector backbone: pSicoR
  Backbone size w/o insert (bp): 7560
  Vector type: Mammalian Expression, Lentiviral, RNAi, Cre/Lox
  Selectable markers: Puromycin
Growth in bacteria
  Bacterial resistance: Ampicillin, 100 μg/mL
  Growth temperature: 37°C
  Growth strain: Stbl3
  Copy number: High Copy
Gene/Insert
  Gene/Insert name: p53 shRNA
  Species: M. musculus (mouse)
  Insert size (bp): 55
  Cloning method: Restriction Enzyme; 5′ cloning site HpaI (destroyed during cloning); 3′ cloning site XhoI (unknown if destroyed)
  Sequencing primers: 5′ TGCAGGGGAAAGAATAGTAGAC
Terms and licenses: Academic/Nonprofit Terms; Industry Terms: Not Available to Industry
Depositor comments: The shRNA is directed against the mouse p53 sequence 5'-GTACTCTCCTCCCCTCAAT-3'.
How to cite: PSICORhp-mp53 was a gift from Rudolf Jaenisch (Addgene plasmid # 26273 ; http://n2t.net/addgene:26273 ; RRID:Addgene_26273)
